LOCUS       Exported 14784 bp ds-DNA circular SYN 17-JUN-2022
DEFINITION  3rd generation transfer vector. Co-expresses human optimized S.
            pyogenes Cas9 and GFP.
ACCESSION   .
VERSION     .
KEYWORDS    pLV hUbC-Cas9-T2A-GFP
SOURCE      synthetic DNA construct
  ORGANISM  synthetic DNA construct
REFERENCE   1 (bases 1 to 14784)
  AUTHORS   Kabadi AM, Ousterout DG, Hilton IB, Gersbach CA
  TITLE     Multiplex CRISPR/Cas9-based genome engineering from a single
            lentiviral vector.
  JOURNAL   Nucleic Acids Res. 2014 Aug 13. pii: gku749.
  PUBMED    25122746
REFERENCE   2 (bases 1 to 14784)
  AUTHORS   .
  TITLE     Direct Submission
  JOURNAL   Exported Jun 17, 2022 from SnapGene Server 1.1.58
            http://www.snapgene.com
FEATURES             Location/Qualifiers
     source          1..14784
                     /organism="synthetic DNA construct"
                     /mol_type="other DNA"
     CDS             1..4104
                     /codon_start=1
                     /product="Cas9 (Csn1) endonuclease from the Streptococcus
                     pyogenes Type II CRISPR/Cas system"
                     /label=Cas9
                     /note="generates RNA-guided double strand breaks in DNA"
                     /translation="MDKKYSIGLDIGTNSVGWAVITDEYKVPSKKFKVLGNTDRHSIKK
                     NLIGALLFDSGETAEATRLKRTARRRYTRRKNRICYLQEIFSNEMAKVDDSFFHRLEES
                     FLVEEDKKHERHPIFGNIVDEVAYHEKYPTIYHLRKKLVDSTDKADLRLIYLALAHMIK
                     FRGHFLIEGDLNPDNSDVDKLFIQLVQTYNQLFEENPINASGVDAKAILSARLSKSRRL
                     ENLIAQLPGEKKNGLFGNLIALSLGLTPNFKSNFDLAEDAKLQLSKDTYDDDLDNLLAQ
                     IGDQYADLFLAAKNLSDAILLSDILRVNTEITKAPLSASMIKRYDEHHQDLTLLKALVR
                     QQLPEKYKEIFFDQSKNGYAGYIDGGASQEEFYKFIKPILEKMDGTEELLVKLNREDLL
                     RKQRTFDNGSIPHQIHLGELHAILRRQEDFYPFLKDNREKIEKILTFRIPYYVGPLARG
                     NSRFAWMTRKSEETITPWNFEEVVDKGASAQSFIERMTNFDKNLPNEKVLPKHSLLYEY
                     FTVYNELTKVKYVTEGMRKPAFLSGEQKKAIVDLLFKTNRKVTVKQLKEDYFKKIECFD
                     SVEISGVEDRFNASLGTYHDLLKIIKDKDFLDNEENEDILEDIVLTLTLFEDREMIEER
                     LKTYAHLFDDKVMKQLKRRRYTGWGRLSRKLINGIRDKQSGKTILDFLKSDGFANRNFM
                     QLIHDDSLTFKEDIQKAQVSGQGDSLHEHIANLAGSPAIKKGILQTVKVVDELVKVMGR
                     HKPENIVIEMARENQTTQKGQKNSRERMKRIEEGIKELGSQILKEHPVENTQLQNEKLY
                     LYYLQNGRDMYVDQELDINRLSDYDVDHIVPQSFLKDDSIDNKVLTRSDKNRGKSDNVP
                     SEEVVKKMKNYWRQLLNAKLITQRKFDNLTKAERGGLSELDKAGFIKRQLVETRQITKH
                     VAQILDSRMNTKYDENDKLIREVKVITLKSKLVSDFRKDFQFYKVREINNYHHAHDAYL
                     NAVVGTALIKKYPKLESEFVYGDYKVYDVRKMIAKSEQEIGKATAKYFFYSNIMNFFKT
                     EITLANGEIRKRPLIETNGETGEIVWDKGRDFATVRKVLSMPQVNIVKKTEVQTGGFSK
                     ESILPKRNSDKLIARKKDWDPKKYGGFDSPTVAYSVLVVAKVEKGKSKKLKSVKELLGI
                     TIMERSSFEKNPIDFLEAKGYKEVKKDLIIKLPKYSLFELENGRKRMLASAGELQKGNE
                     LALPSKYVNFLYLASHYEKLKGSPEDNEQKQLFVEQHKHYLDEIIEQISEFSKRVILAD
                     ANLDKVLSAYNKHRDKPIREQAENIIHLFTLTNLGAPAAFKYFDTTIDRKRYTSTKEVL
                     DATLIHQSITGLYETRIDLSQLGGD"
     CDS             4117..4137
                     /codon_start=1
                     /product="nuclear localization signal of SV40 (simian virus
                     40) large T antigen"
                     /label=SV40 NLS
                     /translation="PKKKRKV"
     CDS             4144..4197
                     /codon_start=1
                     /product="2A peptide from Thosea asigna virus capsid
                     protein"
                     /label=T2A
                     /note="Eukaryotic ribosomes fail to insert a peptide bond
                     between the Gly and Pro residues, yielding separate
                     polypeptides."
                     /translation="EGRGSLLTCGDVEENPGP"
     CDS             4204..4917
                     /codon_start=1
                     /product="enhanced GFP"
                     /label=EGFP
                     /translation="VSKGEELFTGVVPILVELDGDVNGHKFSVSGEGEGDATYGKLTLK
                     FICTTGKLPVPWPTLVTTLTYGVQCFSRYPDHMKQHDFFKSAMPEGYVQERTIFFKDDG
                     NYKTRAEVKFEGDTLVNRIELKGIDFKEDGNILGHKLEYNYNSHNVYIMADKQKNGIKV
                     NFKIRHNIEDGSVQLADHYQQNTPIGDGPVLLPDNHYLSTQSALSKDPNEKRDHMVLLE
                     FVTAAGITLGMDELYK"
     CDS             4204..4917
                     /codon_start=1
                     /product="the original enhanced GFP (Yang et al., 1996)"
                     /label=EGFP
                     /note="mammalian codon-optimized"
                     /translation="VSKGEELFTGVVPILVELDGDVNGHKFSVSGEGEGDATYGKLTLK
                     FICTTGKLPVPWPTLVTTLTYGVQCFSRYPDHMKQHDFFKSAMPEGYVQERTIFFKDDG
                     NYKTRAEVKFEGDTLVNRIELKGIDFKEDGNILGHKLEYNYNSHNVYIMADKQKNGIKV
                     NFKIRHNIEDGSVQLADHYQQNTPIGDGPVLLPDNHYLSTQSALSKDPNEKRDHMVLLE
                     FVTAAGITLGMDELYK"
     primer_bind     complement(4246..4267)
                     /label=EGFP-N
                     /note="EGFP, reverse primer"
     primer_bind     complement(4507..4526)
                     /label=EXFP-R
                     /note="For distinguishing EGFP variants, reverse primer"
     primer_bind     4854..4875
                     /label=EGFP-C
                     /note="EGFP, forward primer"
     protein_bind    4933..4966
                     /label=loxP
                     /bound_moiety="Cre recombinase"
                     /note="Cre-mediated recombination occurs in the 8-bp core
                     sequence (GCATACAT)."
     misc_feature    4991..5579
                     /label=WPRE
                     /note="woodchuck hepatitis virus posttranscriptional
                     regulatory element"
     primer_bind     complement(5044..5064)
                     /label=WPRE-R
                     /note="WPRE, reverse primer"
     CDS             complement(5462..5473)
                     /codon_start=1
                     /product="Factor Xa recognition and cleavage site"
                     /label=Factor Xa site
                     /translation="IEGR"
     primer_bind     complement(5582..5598)
                     /label=KS primer
                     /note="common sequencing primer, one of multiple similar
                     variants"
     primer_bind     complement(5583..5599)
                     /label=pBluescriptKS
                     /note="For pBluescript vector"
     LTR             6104..6284
                     /label=5' LTR (truncated)
                     /note="truncated 5' long terminal repeat (LTR) from HIV-1"
     primer_bind     complement(6310..6327)
                     /label=BGH-rev
                     /note="Bovine growth hormone terminator, reverse primer.
                     Also called BGH reverse"
     polyA_signal    6316..6540
                     /label=bGH poly(A) signal
                     /note="bovine growth hormone polyadenylation signal"
     rep_origin      6586..7014
                     /direction=RIGHT
                     /label=f1 ori
                     /note="f1 bacteriophage origin of replication; arrow
                     indicates direction of (+) strand synthesis"
     primer_bind     complement(6673..6692)
                     /label=F1ori-R
                     /note="F1 origin, reverse primer"
     primer_bind     6883..6904
                     /label=F1ori-F
                     /note="F1 origin, forward primer"
     primer_bind     complement(7023..7043)
                     /label=pBABE 3'
                     /note="SV40 enhancer, reverse primer for pBABE vectors"
     promoter        7028..7357
                     /label=SV40 promoter
                     /note="SV40 enhancer and early promoter"
     rep_origin      7208..7343
                     /label=SV40 ori
                     /note="SV40 origin of replication"
     primer_bind     7270..7289
                     /label=SV40pro-F
                     /note="SV40 promoter/origin, forward primer"
     promoter        7405..7452
                     /label=EM7 promoter
                     /note="synthetic bacterial promoter "
     CDS             7471..7845
                     /codon_start=1
                     /gene="Sh ble from Streptoalloteichus hindustanus"
                     /product="antibiotic-binding protein"
                     /label=BleoR
                     /note="confers resistance to bleomycin, phleomycin, and
                     Zeocin(TM)"
                     /translation="MAKLTSAVPVLTARDVAGAVEFWTDRLGFSRDFVEDDFAGVVRDD
                     VTLFISAVQDQVVPDNTLAWVWVRGLDELYAEWSEVVSTNFRDASGPAMTEIGEQPWGR
                     EFALRDPAGNCVHFVAEEQD"
     polyA_signal    7975..8096
                     /label=SV40 poly(A) signal
                     /note="SV40 polyadenylation signal"
     primer_bind     complement(8012..8031)
                     /label=SV40pA-R
                     /note="SV40 polyA, reverse primer"
     primer_bind     8066..8085
                     /label=EBV-rev
                     /note="SV40 polyA terminator, reverse primer"
     primer_bind     complement(8145..8161)
                     /label=M13 rev
                     /note="common sequencing primer, one of multiple similar
                     variants"
     protein_bind    8169..8185
                     /label=lac operator
                     /bound_moiety="lac repressor encoded by lacI"
                     /note="The lac repressor binds to the lac operator to
                     inhibit transcription in E. coli. This inhibition can be
                     relieved by adding lactose or
                     isopropyl-beta-D-thiogalactopyranoside (IPTG)."
     promoter        complement(8193..8223)
                     /label=lac promoter
                     /note="promoter for the E. coli lac operon"
     protein_bind    8238..8259
                     /label=CAP binding site
                     /bound_moiety="E. coli catabolite activator protein"
                     /note="CAP binding activates transcription in the presence
                     of cAMP."
     primer_bind     complement(8376..8393)
                     /label=L4440
                     /note="L4440 vector, forward primer"
     rep_origin      complement(8547..9135)
                     /direction=LEFT
                     /label=ori
                     /note="high-copy-number ColE1/pMB1/pBR322/pUC origin of
                     replication"
     primer_bind     complement(8627..8646)
                     /label=pBR322ori-F
                     /note="pBR322 origin, forward primer"
     CDS             complement(9306..10166)
                     /codon_start=1
                     /gene="bla"
                     /product="beta-lactamase"
                     /label=AmpR
                     /note="confers resistance to ampicillin, carbenicillin, and
                     related antibiotics"
                     /translation="MSIQHFRVALIPFFAAFCLPVFAHPETLVKVKDAEDQLGARVGYI
                     ELDLNSGKILESFRPEERFPMMSTFKVLLCGAVLSRIDAGQEQLGRRIHYSQNDLVEYS
                     PVTEKHLTDGMTVRELCSAAITMSDNTAANLLLTTIGGPKELTAFLHNMGDHVTRLDRW
                     EPELNEAIPNDERDTTMPVAMATTLRKLLTGELLTLASRQQLIDWMEADKVAGPLLRSA
                     LPAGWFIADKSGAGERGSRGIIAALGPDGKPSRIVVIYTTGSQATMDERNRQIAEIGAS
                     LIKHW"
     primer_bind     9929..9948
                     /label=Amp-R
                     /note="Ampicillin resistance gene, reverse primer"
     promoter        complement(10167..10271)
                     /gene="bla"
                     /label=AmpR promoter
     primer_bind     complement(10346..10365)
                     /label=pRS-marker
                     /note="pRS vectors, use to sequence yeast selectable
                     marker"
     enhancer        10537..10916
                     /label=CMV enhancer
                     /note="human cytomegalovirus immediate early enhancer"
     promoter        10918..11116
                     /label=CMV promoter
                     /note="human cytomegalovirus (CMV) immediate early
                     promoter"
     primer_bind     11071..11091
                     /label=CMV-F
                     /note="Human CMV immediate early promoter, forward primer"
     LTR             11134..11314
                     /label=5' LTR (truncated)
                     /note="truncated 5' long terminal repeat (LTR) from HIV-1"
     misc_feature    11361..11486
                     /label=HIV-1 Psi
                     /note="packaging signal of human immunodeficiency virus
                     type 1"
     misc_feature    11979..12212
                     /label=RRE
                     /note="The Rev response element (RRE) of HIV-1 allows for
                     Rev-dependent mRNA export from the nucleus to the
                     cytoplasm."
     CDS             12397..12441
                     /codon_start=1
                     /product="antigenic peptide corresponding to amino acids
                     655 to 669 of the HIV envelope protein gp41 (Lutje Hulsik
                     et al., 2013)"
                     /label=gp41 peptide
                     /note="recognized by the 2H10 single-chain llama nanobody"
                     /translation="KNEQELLELDKWASL"
     misc_feature    12739..12856
                     /label=cPPT/CTS
                     /note="central polypurine tract and central termination
                     sequence of HIV-1"
     protein_bind    12901..12934
                     /label=loxP
                     /bound_moiety="Cre recombinase"
                     /note="Cre-mediated recombination occurs in the 8-bp core
                     sequence (GCATACAT)."
     CDS             complement(12921..13247)
                     /codon_start=1
                     /gene="lacZ fragment"
                     /product="LacZ-alpha fragment of beta-galactosidase"
                     /label=lacZ-alpha
                     /translation="MTMITPSAQLTLTKGNKSWRTSRGGPVPNSPYSESYYARSLAVVL
                     QRRDWENPGVTQLNRLAAHPPFASWRNSEEARTDRPSQQLRSLNGEWDAPCSGATTVSY
                     HNFV"
     primer_bind     13097..13119
                     /label=M13/pUC Forward
                     /note="In lacZ gene"
     primer_bind     13111..13128
                     /label=M13 Forward
                     /note="In lacZ gene. Also called M13-F20 or M13 (-21)
                     Forward"
     primer_bind     13112..13128
                     /label=M13 fwd
                     /note="common sequencing primer, one of multiple similar
                     variants"
     primer_bind     13138..13157
                     /label=T7
                     /note="T7 promoter, forward primer"
     promoter        13138..13156
                     /label=T7 promoter
                     /note="promoter for bacteriophage T7 RNA polymerase"
     primer_bind     complement(13204..13224)
                     /label=T3
                     /note="T3 promoter, forward primer"
     promoter        complement(13204..13222)
                     /label=T3 promoter
                     /note="promoter for bacteriophage T3 RNA polymerase"
     primer_bind     complement(13243..13259)
                     /label=M13 rev
                     /note="common sequencing primer, one of multiple similar
                     variants"
     protein_bind    13267..13283
                     /label=lac operator
                     /bound_moiety="lac repressor encoded by lacI"
                     /note="The lac repressor binds to the lac operator to
                     inhibit transcription in E. coli. This inhibition can be
                     relieved by adding lactose or
                     isopropyl-beta-D-thiogalactopyranoside (IPTG)."
     promoter        complement(13291..13321)
                     /label=lac promoter
                     /note="promoter for the E. coli lac operon"
     protein_bind    13336..13357
                     /label=CAP binding site
                     /bound_moiety="E. coli catabolite activator protein"
                     /note="CAP binding activates transcription in the presence
                     of cAMP."
     promoter        13434..14645
                     /label=UbC promoter
                     /note="human ubiquitin C promoter"
     primer_bind     14482..14501
                     /label=hUBCpro-F
                     /note="Human Ubiquitin C (UbC) promoter, forward primer"
     regulatory      14674..14683
                     /regulatory_class="other"
                     /note="vertebrate consensus sequence for strong initiation
                     of translation (Kozak, 1987)"
     CDS             14683..14748
                     /codon_start=1
                     /product="three tandem FLAG(R) epitope tags, followed by an
                     enterokinase cleavage site"
                     /label=3xFLAG
                     /translation="DYKDHDGDYKDHDIDYKDDDDK"
     CDS             14755..14775
                     /codon_start=1
                     /product="nuclear localization signal of SV40 (simian virus
                     40) large T antigen"
                     /label=SV40 NLS
                     /translation="PKKKRKV"
ORIGIN
        1 atggacaaga agtactccat tgggctcgat atcggcacaa acagcgtcgg ctgggccgtc
       61 attacggacg agtacaaggt gccgagcaaa aaattcaaag ttctgggcaa taccgatcgc
      121 cacagcataa agaagaacct cattggcgcc ctcctgttcg actccgggga aaccgccgaa
      181 gccacgcggc tcaaaagaac agcacggcgc agatataccc gcagaaagaa tcggatctgc
      241 tacctgcagg agatctttag taatgagatg gctaaggtgg atgactcttt cttccatagg
      301 ctggaggagt cctttttggt ggaggaggat aaaaagcacg agcgccaccc aatctttggc
      361 aatatcgtgg acgaggtggc gtaccatgaa aagtacccaa ccatatatca tctgaggaag
      421 aagcttgtag acagtactga taaggctgac ttgcggttga tctatctcgc gctggcgcat
      481 atgatcaaat ttcggggaca cttcctcatc gagggggacc tgaacccaga caacagcgat
      541 gtcgacaaac tctttatcca actggttcag acttacaatc agcttttcga agagaacccg
      601 atcaacgcat ccggagttga cgccaaagca atcctgagcg ctaggctgtc caaatcccgg
      661 cggctcgaaa acctcatcgc acagctccct ggggagaaga agaacggcct gtttggtaat
      721 cttatcgccc tgtcactcgg gctgaccccc aactttaaat ctaacttcga cctggccgaa
      781 gatgccaagc ttcaactgag caaagacacc tacgatgatg atctcgacaa tctgctggcc
      841 cagatcggcg accagtacgc agaccttttt ttggcggcaa agaacctgtc agacgccatt
      901 ctgctgagtg atattctgcg agtgaacacg gagatcacca aagctccgct gagcgctagt
      961 atgatcaagc gctatgatga gcaccaccaa gacttgactt tgctgaaggc ccttgtcaga
     1021 cagcaactgc ctgagaagta caaggaaatt ttcttcgatc agtctaaaaa tggctacgcc
     1081 ggatacattg acggcggagc aagccaggag gaattttaca aatttattaa gcccatcttg
     1141 gaaaaaatgg acggcaccga ggagctgctg gtaaagctta acagagaaga tctgttgcgc
     1201 aaacagcgca ctttcgacaa tggaagcatc ccccaccaga ttcacctggg cgaactgcac
     1261 gctatcctca ggcggcaaga ggatttctac ccctttttga aagataacag ggaaaagatt
     1321 gagaaaatcc tcacatttcg gataccctac tatgtaggcc ccctcgcccg gggaaattcc
     1381 agattcgcgt ggatgactcg caaatcagaa gagaccatca ctccctggaa cttcgaggaa
     1441 gtcgtggata agggggcctc tgcccagtcc ttcatcgaaa ggatgactaa ctttgataaa
     1501 aatctgccta acgaaaaggt gcttcctaaa cactctctgc tgtacgagta cttcacagtt
     1561 tataacgagc tcaccaaggt caaatacgtc acagaaggga tgagaaagcc agcattcctg
     1621 tctggagagc agaagaaagc tatcgtggac ctcctcttca agacgaaccg gaaagttacc
     1681 gtgaaacagc tcaaagaaga ctatttcaaa aagattgaat gtttcgactc tgttgaaatc
     1741 agcggagtgg aggatcgctt caacgcatcc ctgggaacgt atcacgatct cctgaaaatc
     1801 attaaagaca aggacttcct ggacaatgag gagaacgagg acattcttga ggacattgtc
     1861 ctcaccctta cgttgtttga agatagggag atgattgaag aacgcttgaa aacttacgct
     1921 catctcttcg acgacaaagt catgaaacag ctcaagaggc gccgatatac aggatggggg
     1981 cggctgtcaa gaaaactgat caatgggatc cgagacaagc agagtggaaa gacaatcctg
     2041 gattttctta agtccgatgg atttgccaac cggaacttca tgcagttgat ccatgatgac
     2101 tctctcacct ttaaggagga catccagaaa gcacaagttt ctggccaggg ggacagtctt
     2161 cacgagcaca tcgctaatct tgcaggtagc ccagctatca aaaagggaat actgcagacc
     2221 gttaaggtcg tggatgaact cgtcaaagta atgggaaggc ataagcccga gaatatcgtt
     2281 atcgagatgg cccgagagaa ccaaactacc cagaagggac agaagaacag tagggaaagg
     2341 atgaagagga ttgaagaggg tataaaagaa ctggggtccc aaatccttaa ggaacaccca
     2401 gttgaaaaca cccagcttca gaatgagaag ctctacctgt actacctgca gaacggcagg
     2461 gacatgtacg tggatcagga actggacatc aatcggctct ccgactacga cgtggatcat
     2521 atcgtgcccc agtcttttct caaagatgat tctattgata ataaagtgtt gacaagatcc
     2581 gataaaaata gagggaagag tgataacgtc ccctcagaag aagttgtcaa gaaaatgaaa
     2641 aattattggc ggcagctgct gaacgccaaa ctgatcacac aacggaagtt cgataatctg
     2701 actaaggctg aacgaggtgg cctgtctgag ttggataaag ccggcttcat caaaaggcag
     2761 cttgttgaga cacgccagat caccaagcac gtggcccaaa ttctcgattc acgcatgaac
     2821 accaagtacg atgaaaatga caaactgatt cgagaggtga aagttattac tctgaagtct
     2881 aagctggtct cagatttcag aaaggacttt cagttttata aggtgagaga gatcaacaat
     2941 taccaccatg cgcatgatgc ctacctgaat gcagtggtag gcactgcact tatcaaaaaa
     3001 tatcccaagc ttgaatctga atttgtttac ggagactata aagtgtacga tgttaggaaa
     3061 atgatcgcaa agtctgagca ggaaataggc aaggccaccg ctaagtactt cttttacagc
     3121 aatattatga attttttcaa gaccgagatt acactggcca atggagagat tcggaagcga
     3181 ccacttatcg aaacaaacgg agaaacagga gaaatcgtgt gggacaaggg tagggatttc
     3241 gcgacagtcc ggaaggtcct gtccatgccg caggtgaaca tcgttaaaaa gaccgaagta
     3301 cagaccggag gcttctccaa ggaaagtatc ctcccgaaaa ggaacagcga caagctgatc
     3361 gcacgcaaaa aagattggga ccccaagaaa tacggcggat tcgattctcc tacagtcgct
     3421 tacagtgtac tggttgtggc caaagtggag aaagggaagt ctaaaaaact caaaagcgtc
     3481 aaggaactgc tgggcatcac aatcatggag cgatcaagct tcgaaaaaaa ccccatcgac
     3541 tttctcgagg cgaaaggata taaagaggtc aaaaaagacc tcatcattaa gcttcccaag
     3601 tactctctct ttgagcttga aaacggccgg aaacgaatgc tcgctagtgc gggcgagctg
     3661 cagaaaggta acgagctggc actgccctct aaatacgtta atttcttgta tctggccagc
     3721 cactatgaaa agctcaaagg gtctcccgaa gataatgagc agaagcagct gttcgtggaa
     3781 caacacaaac actaccttga tgagatcatc gagcaaataa gcgaattctc caaaagagtg
     3841 atcctcgccg acgctaacct cgataaggtg ctttctgctt acaataagca cagggataag
     3901 cccatcaggg agcaggcaga aaacattatc cacttgttta ctctgaccaa cttgggcgcg
     3961 cctgcagcct tcaagtactt cgacaccacc atagacagaa agcggtacac ctctacaaag
     4021 gaggtcctgg acgccacact gattcatcag tcaattacgg ggctctatga aacaagaatc
     4081 gacctctctc agctcggtgg agacagcagg gctgacccca agaagaagag gaaggtggct
     4141 agcgagggca gaggaagtct tctaacatgc ggtgacgtgg aggagaatcc cggccctggt
     4201 accgtgagca agggcgagga gctgttcacc ggggtggtgc ccatcctggt cgagctggac
     4261 ggcgacgtaa acggccacaa gttcagcgtg tccggcgagg gcgagggcga tgccacctac
     4321 ggcaagctga ccctgaagtt catctgcacc accggcaagc tgcccgtgcc ctggcccacc
     4381 ctcgtgacca ccctgaccta cggcgtgcag tgcttcagcc gctaccccga ccacatgaag
     4441 cagcacgact tcttcaagtc cgccatgccc gaaggctacg tccaggagcg caccatcttc
     4501 ttcaaggacg acggcaacta caagacccgc gccgaggtga agttcgaggg cgacaccctg
     4561 gtgaaccgca tcgagctgaa gggcatcgac ttcaaggagg acggcaacat cctggggcac
     4621 aagctggagt acaactacaa cagccacaac gtctatatca tggccgacaa gcagaagaac
     4681 ggcatcaagg tgaacttcaa gatccgccac aacatcgagg acggcagcgt gcagctcgcc
     4741 gaccactacc agcagaacac ccccatcggc gacggccccg tgctgctgcc cgacaaccac
     4801 tacctgagca cccagtccgc cctgagcaaa gaccccaacg agaagcgcga tcacatggtc
     4861 ctgctggagt tcgtgaccgc cgccgggatc actctcggca tggacgagct gtacaagacc
     4921 ggttgataat agataacttc gtatagcata cattatacga agttatgaat tcgatatcaa
     4981 gcttatcgat aatcaacctc tggattacaa aatttgtgaa agattgactg gtattcttaa
     5041 ctatgttgct ccttttacgc tatgtggata cgctgcttta atgcctttgt atcatgctat
     5101 tgcttcccgt atggctttca ttttctcctc cttgtataaa tcctggttgc tgtctcttta
     5161 tgaggagttg tggcccgttg tcaggcaacg tggcgtggtg tgcactgtgt ttgctgacgc
     5221 aacccccact ggttggggca ttgccaccac ctgtcagctc ctttccggga ctttcgcttt
     5281 ccccctccct attgccacgg cggaactcat cgccgcctgc cttgcccgct gctggacagg
     5341 ggctcggctg ttgggcactg acaattccgt ggtgttgtcg gggaaatcat cgtcctttcc
     5401 ttggctgctc gcctgtgttg ccacctggat tctgcgcggg acgtccttct gctacgtccc
     5461 ttcggccctc aatccagcgg accttccttc ccgcggcctg ctgccggctc tgcggcctct
     5521 tccgcgtctt cgccttcgcc ctcagacgag tcggatctcc ctttgggccg cctccccgca
     5581 tcgataccgt cgacctcgag acctagaaaa acatggagca atcacaagta gcaatacagc
     5641 agctaccaat gctgattgtg cctggctaga agcacaagag gaggaggagg tgggttttcc
     5701 agtcacacct caggtacctt taagaccaat gacttacaag gcagctgtag atcttagcca
     5761 ctttttaaaa gaaaaggggg gactggaagg gctaattcac tcccaacgaa gacaagatat
     5821 ccttgatctg tggatctacc acacacaagg ctacttccct gattggcaga actacacacc
     5881 agggccaggg atcagatatc cactgacctt tggatggtgc tacaagctag taccagttga
     5941 gcaagagaag gtagaagaag ccaatgaagg agagaacacc cgcttgttac accctgtgag
     6001 cctgcatggg atggatgacc cggagagaga agtattagag tggaggtttg acagccgcct
     6061 agcatttcat cacatggccc gagagctgca tccggactgt actgggtctc tctggttaga
     6121 ccagatctga gcctgggagc tctctggcta actagggaac ccactgctta agcctcaata
     6181 aagcttgcct tgagtgcttc aagtagtgtg tgcccgtctg ttgtgtgact ctggtaacta
     6241 gagatccctc agaccctttt agtcagtgtg gaaaatctct agcagggccc gtttaaaccc
     6301 gctgatcagc ctcgactgtg ccttctagtt gccagccatc tgttgtttgc ccctcccccg
     6361 tgccttcctt gaccctggaa ggtgccactc ccactgtcct ttcctaataa aatgaggaaa
     6421 ttgcatcgca ttgtctgagt aggtgtcatt ctattctggg gggtggggtg gggcaggaca
     6481 gcaaggggga ggattgggaa gacaatagca ggcatgctgg ggatgcggtg ggctctatgg
     6541 cttctgaggc ggaaagaacc agctggggct ctagggggta tccccnnnnn nnnnnnnnnn
     6601 nnnnnnnnnn nnnnnnnnnn nnnnnnnnnn nnnnnnnnnn nnnnnnnnnn nnnnnnnnnn
     6661 nnnnnnnnnn nnnnnnnnnn nnnnnnnnnn nnnnnnnnnn nnnnnnnnnc nnnnnnnnnn
     6721 nnnnnnnnnn nnnnnnnnnn nnnnnnnnnn nnnnnnnnnn nnnnnnnnnn nnnnnnnnnn
     6781 nnnnnnnnnn nnnnnnnnnn nannnnnnnn nnnnnnnnnn nnnnnnnnnn nnnnnnnnnn
     6841 nnnnnnnnnn ncctttgacg ttggagtcca cgttctttaa tagtggactc ttgttccaaa
     6901 ctggaacaac actcaaccct atctcggtct attcttttga tttataaggg attttgccga
     6961 tttcggccta ttggttaaaa aatgagctga tttaacaaaa atttaacgcg aattaattct
     7021 gtggaatgtg tgtcagttag ggtgtggaaa gtccccaggc tccccagcag gcagaagtat
     7081 gcaaagcatg catctcaatt agtcagcaac caggtgtgga aagtccccag gctccccagc
     7141 aggcagaagt atgcaaagca tgcatctcaa ttagtcagca accatagtcc cgcccctaac
     7201 tccgcccatc ccgcccctaa ctccgcccag ttccgcccat tctccgcccc atggctgact
     7261 aatttttttt atttatgcag aggccgaggc cgcctctgcc tctgagctat tccagaagta
     7321 gtgaggaggc ttttttggag gcctaggctt ttgcaaaaag ctcccgggag cttgtatatc
     7381 cattttcgga tctgatcagc acgtgttgac aattaatcat cggcatagta tatcggcata
     7441 gtataatacg acaaggtgag gaactaaacc atggccaagt tgaccagtgc cgttccggtg
     7501 ctcaccgcgc gcgacgtcgc cggagcggtc gagttctgga ccgaccggct cgggttctcc
     7561 cgggacttcg tggaggacga cttcgccggt gtggtccggg acgacgtgac cctgttcatc
     7621 agcgcggtcc aggaccaggt ggtgccggac aacaccctgg cctgggtgtg ggtgcgcggc
     7681 ctggacgagc tgtacgccga gtggtcggag gtcgtgtcca cgaacttccg ggacgcctcc
     7741 gggccggcca tgaccgagat cggcgagcag ccgtgggggc gggagttcgc cctgcgcgac
     7801 ccggccggca actgcgtgca cttcgtggcc gaggagcagg actgacacgt gctacgagat
     7861 ttcgattcca ccgccgcctt ctatgaaagg ttgggcttcg gaatcgtttt ccgggacgcc
     7921 ggctggatga tcctccagcg cggggatctc atgctggagt tcttcgccca ccccaacttg
     7981 tttattgcag cttataatgg ttacaaataa agcaatagca tcacaaattt cacaaataaa
     8041 gcattttttt cactgcattc tagttgtggt ttgtccaaac tcatcaatgt atcttatcat
     8101 gtctgtatac cgtcgacctc tagctagagc ttggcgtaat catggtcata gctgtttcct
     8161 gtgtgaaatt gttatccgct cacaattcca cacaacatac gagccggaag cataaagtgt
     8221 aaagcctggg gtgcctaatg agtgagctaa ctcacattaa ttgcgttgcg ctcactgccc
     8281 gctttccagt cgggaaacct gtcgtgccag ctgcattaat gaatcggcca acgcgcgggg
     8341 agaggcggtt tgcgtattgg gcgctcttcc gcttcctcgc tcactgactc gctgcgctcg
     8401 gtcgttcggc tgcggcgagc ggtatcagct cactcaaagg cggtaatacg gttatccaca
     8461 gaatcagggg ataacgcagg aaagaacatg tgagcaaaag gccagcaaaa ggccaggaac
     8521 cgtaaaaagg ccgcgttgct ggcgtttttc cataggctcc gcccccctga cgagcatcac
     8581 aaaaatcgac gctcaagtca gaggtggcga aacccgacag gactataaag ataccaggcg
     8641 tttccccctg gaagctccct cgtgcgctct cctgttccga ccctgccgct taccggatac
     8701 ctgtccgcct ttctcccttc gggaagcgtg gcgctttctc atagctcacg ctgtaggtat
     8761 ctcagttcgg tgtaggtcgt tcgctccaag ctgggctgtg tgcacgaacc ccccgttcag
     8821 cccgaccgct gcgccttatc cggtaactat cgtcttgagt ccaacccggt aagacacgac
     8881 ttatcgccac tggcagcagc cactggtaac aggattagca gagcgaggta tgtaggcggt
     8941 gctacagagt tcttgaagtg gtggcctaac tacggctaca ctagaagaac agtatttggt
     9001 atctgcgctc tgctgaagcc agttaccttc ggaaaaagag ttggtagctc ttgatccggc
     9061 aaacaaacca ccgctggtag cggtggtttt tttgtttgca agcagcagat tacgcgcaga
     9121 aaaaaaggat ctcaagaaga tcctttgatc ttttctacgg ggtctgacgc tcagtggaac
     9181 gaaaactcac gttaagggat tttggtcatg agattatcaa aaaggatctt cacctagatc
     9241 cttttaaatt aaaaatgaag ttttaaatca atctaaagta tatatgagta aacttggtct
     9301 gacagttacc aatgcttaat cagtgaggca cctatctcag cgatctgtct atttcgttca
     9361 tccatagttg cctgactccc cgtcgtgtag ataactacga tacgggaggg cttaccatct
     9421 ggccccagtg ctgcaatgat accgcgagac ccacgctcac cggctccaga tttatcagca
     9481 ataaaccagc cagccggaag ggccgagcgc agaagtggtc ctgcaacttt atccgcctcc
     9541 atccagtcta ttaattgttg ccgggaagct agagtaagta gttcgccagt taatagtttg
     9601 cgcaacgttg ttgccattgc tacaggcatc gtggtgtcac gctcgtcgtt tggtatggct
     9661 tcattcagct ccggttccca acgatcaagg cgagttacat gatcccccat gttgtgcaaa
     9721 aaagcggtta gctccttcgg tcctccgatc gttgtcagaa gtaagttggc cgcagtgtta
     9781 tcactcatgg ttatggcagc actgcataat tctcttactg tcatgccatc cgtaagatgc
     9841 ttttctgtga ctggtgagta ctcaaccaag tcattctgag aatagtgtat gcggcgaccg
     9901 agttgctctt gcccggcgtc aatacgggat aataccgcgc cacatagcag aactttaaaa
     9961 gtgctcatca ttggaaaacg ttcttcgggg cgaaaactct caaggatctt accgctgttg
    10021 agatccagtt cgatgtaacc cactcgtgca cccaactgat cttcagcatc ttttactttc
    10081 accagcgttt ctgggtgagc aaaaacagga aggcaaaatg ccgcaaaaaa gggaataagg
    10141 gcgacacgga aatgttgaat actcatactc ttcctttttc aatattattg aagcatttat
    10201 cagggttatt gtctcatgag cggatacata tttgaatgta tttagaaaaa taaacaaata
    10261 ggggttccgc gcacatttcc ccgaaaagtg ccacctgacg tcgacggatc gggagatctc
    10321 ccgatcccct atggtgcact ctcagtacaa tctgctctga tgccgcatag ttaagccagt
    10381 atctgctccc tgcttgtgtg ttggaggtcg ctgagtagtg cgcgagcaaa atttaagcta
    10441 caacaaggca aggcttgacc gacaattgca tgaagaatct gcttagggtt aggcgttttg
    10501 cgctgcttcg cgatgtacgg gccagatata cgcgttgaca ttgattattg actagttatt
    10561 aatagtaatc aattacgggg tcattagttc atagcccata tatggagttc cgcgttacat
    10621 aacttacggt aaatggcccg cctggctgac cgcccaacga cccccgccca ttgacgtcaa
    10681 taatgacgta tgttcccata gtaacgccaa tagggacttt ccattgacgt caatgggtgg
    10741 agtatttacg gtaaactgcc cacttggcag tacatcaagt gtatcatatg ccaagtacgc
    10801 cccctattga cgtcaatgac ggtaaatggc ccgcctggca ttatgcccag tacatgacct
    10861 tatgggactt tcctacttgg cagtacatct acgtattagt catcgctatt accatggtga
    10921 tgcggttttg gcagtacatc aatgggcgtg gatagcggtt tgactcacgg ggatttccaa
    10981 gtctccaccc cattgacgtc aatgggagtt tgttttggca ccaaaatcaa cgggactttc
    11041 caaaatgtcg taacaactcc gccccattga cgcaaatggg cggtaggcgt gtacggtggg
    11101 aggtctatat aagcagcgcg ttttgcctgt actgggtctc tctggttaga ccagatctga
    11161 gcctgggagc tctctggcta actagggaac ccactgctta agcctcaata aagcttgcct
    11221 tgagtgcttc aagtagtgtg tgcccgtctg ttgtgtgact ctggtaacta gagatccctc
    11281 agaccctttt agtcagtgtg gaaaatctct agcagtggcg cccgaacagg gacttgaaag
    11341 cgaaagggaa accagaggag ctctctcgac gcaggactcg gcttgctgaa gcgcgcacgg
    11401 caagaggcga ggggcggcga ctggtgagta cgccaaaaat tttgactagc ggaggctaga
    11461 aggagagaga tgggtgcgag agcgtcagta ttaagcgggg gagaattaga tcgcgatggg
    11521 aaaaaattcg gttaaggcca gggggaaaga aaaaatataa attaaaacat atagtatggg
    11581 caagcaggga gctagaacga ttcgcagtta atcctggcct gttagaaaca tcagaaggct
    11641 gtagacaaat actgggacag ctacaaccat cccttcagac aggatcagaa gaacttagat
    11701 cattatataa tacagtagca accctctatt gtgtgcatca aaggatagag ataaaagaca
    11761 ccaaggaagc tttagacaag atagaggaag agcaaaacaa aagtaagacc accgcacagc
    11821 aagcggccgc tgatcttcag acctggagga ggagatatga gggacaattg gagaagtgaa
    11881 ttatataaat ataaagtagt aaaaattgaa ccattaggag tagcacccac caaggcaaag
    11941 agaagagtgg tgcagagaga aaaaagagca gtgggaatag gagctttgtt ccttgggttc
    12001 ttgggagcag caggaagcac tatgggcgca gcgtcaatga cgctgacggt acaggccaga
    12061 caattattgt ctggtatagt gcagcagcag aacaatttgc tgagggctat tgaggcgcaa
    12121 cagcatctgt tgcaactcac agtctggggc atcaagcagc tccaggcaag aatcctggct
    12181 gtggaaagat acctaaagga tcaacagctc ctggggattt ggggttgctc tggaaaactc
    12241 atttgcacca ctgctgtgcc ttggaatgct agttggagta ataaatctct ggaacagatt
    12301 tggaatcaca cgacctggat ggagtgggac agagaaatta acaattacac aagcttaata
    12361 cactccttaa ttgaagaatc gcaaaaccag caagaaaaga atgaacaaga attattggaa
    12421 ttagataaat gggcaagttt gtggaattgg tttaacataa caaattggct gtggtatata
    12481 aaattattca taatgatagt aggaggcttg gtaggtttaa gaatagtttt tgctgtactt
    12541 tctatagtga atagagttag gcagggatat tcaccattat cgtttcagac ccacctccca
    12601 accccgaggg gacccgacag gcccgaagga atagaagaag aaggtggaga gagagacaga
    12661 gacagatcca ttcgattagt gaacggatcg gcactgcgtg cgccaattct gcagacaaat
    12721 ggcagtattc atccacaatt ttaaaagaaa aggggggatt ggggggtaca gtgcagggga
    12781 aagaatagta gacataatag caacagacat acaaactaaa gaattacaaa aacaaattac
    12841 aaaaattcaa aattttcggg tttattacag ggacagcaga gatccagttt ggttaattaa
    12901 ataacttcgt atagcataca ttatacgaag ttatgataag agacggtggt ggcgccgcta
    12961 cagggcgcgt cccattcgcc attcaggctg cgcaactgtt gggaagggcg atcggtgcgg
    13021 gcctcttcgc tattacgcca gctggcgaaa gggggatgtg ctgcaaggcg attaagttgg
    13081 gtaacgccag ggttttccca gtcacgacgt tgtaaaacga cggccagtga gcgcgcgtaa
    13141 tacgactcac tatagggcga attgggtacc gggccccccc tcgaggtcct ccagcttttg
    13201 ttccctttag tgagggttaa ttgcgcgctt ggcgtaatca tggtcatagc tgtttcctgt
    13261 gtgaaattgt tatccgctca caattccaca caacatacga gccggaagca taaagtgtaa
    13321 agcctggggt gcctaatgag tgagctaact cacattaatt gcgttgcgct cactgcccgc
    13381 tttccactgc atgacgtctc cacaattaat taacccgtgt cggctccaga tctggcctcc
    13441 gcgccgggtt ttggcgcctc ccgcgggcgc ccccctcctc acggcgagcg ctgccacgtc
    13501 agacgaaggg cgcagcgagc gtcctgatcc ttccgcccgg acgctcagga cagcggcccg
    13561 ctgctcataa gactcggcct tagaacccca gtatcagcag aaggacattt taggacggga
    13621 cttgggtgac tctagggcac tggttttctt tccagagagc ggaacaggcg aggaaaagta
    13681 gtcccttctc ggcgattctg cggagggatc tccgtggggc ggtgaacgcc gatgattata
    13741 taaggacgcg ccgggtgtgg cacagctagt tccgtcgcag ccgggatttg ggtcgcggtt
    13801 cttgtttgtg gatcgctgtg atcgtcactt ggtgagtagc gggctgctgg gctggccggg
    13861 gctttcgtgg ccgccgggcc gctcggtggg acggaagcgt gtggagagac cgccaagggc
    13921 tgtagtctgg gtccgcgagc aaggttgccc tgaactgggg gttgggggga gcgcagcaaa
    13981 atggcggctg ttcccgagtc ttgaatggaa gacgcttgtg aggcgggctg tgaggtcgtt
    14041 gaaacaaggt ggggggcatg gtgggcggca agaacccaag gtcttgaggc cttcgctaat
    14101 gcgggaaagc tcttattcgg gtgagatggg ctggggcacc atctggggac cctgacgtga
    14161 agtttgtcac tgactggaga actcggtttg tcgtctgttg cgggggcggc agttatggcg
    14221 gtgccgttgg gcagtgcacc cgtacctttg ggagcgcgcg ccctcgtcgt gtcgtgacgt
    14281 cacccgttct gttggcttat aatgcagggt ggggccacct gccggtaggt gtgcggtagg
    14341 cttttctccg tcgcaggacg cagggttcgg gcctagggta ggctctcctg aatcgacagg
    14401 cgccggacct ctggtgaggg gagggataag tgaggcgtca gtttctttgg tcggttttat
    14461 gtacctatct tcttaagtag ctgaagctcc ggttttgaac tatgcgctcg gggttggcga
    14521 gtgtgttttg tgaagttttt taggcacctt ttgaaatgta atcatttggg tcaatatgta
    14581 attttcagtg ttagactagt aaattgtccg ctaaattctg gccgtttttg gcttttttgt
    14641 tagacgaagc ttgggctgca ggtcgactct agagccacca tggactacaa agaccatgac
    14701 ggtgattata aagatcatga catcgattac aaggatgacg atgacaagat ggcccccaag
    14761 aagaagagga aggtgggccg cgga
//
